>Addgene plasmid #152803 | pGBW-m4133442 | depositor full sequence | sequence record 295815 | Full Sequence
CACCATGAAGATTGTAAATAACTGGTTGAAACAACTAATAAAGGTTACTTTAGTGTTCCTGTTTGTCGCC
GCAATCTTCTATCTTATCACCCCGGTGCACGTGATGAGTAAACATACAGACTTTTCTTCAGAAATTATCG
GGTACAAGGCTATCGATGGCGGTGTAACGCGCGACATTGCCTCCACAGATACCTGCTTCGCGAACAAACA
CGCTGACTTTGATACTTGGTTCAGCCAGCGAGGAGGCTCGTACACCAATGACAAAGCCTGTCCACTGATC
GCAGCCGTGATAACTAGAGAGGTTGGATTCGTCGTCCCTGGGCTCCCCGGGACAATTCTCCGTACAACCA
ACGGCGACTTTCTGCATTTTCTGCCCCGGGTGTTCTCCGCAGTCGGTAATATCTGTTATACTCCATCTAA
GCTCATTGAGTACACGGATTTTGCTACCAGCGCGTGCGTGTTGGCCGCAGAATGCACCATATTTAAGGAC
GCTTCTGGAAAACCTGTGCCCTATTGTTACGATACCAATGTGCTTGAGGGCTCAGTTGCCTATGAAAGTC
TGAGGCCAGACACTAGATACGTTTTAATGGATGGAAGCATCATCCAGTTCCCAAACACGTATCTGGAGGG
GTCCGTGCGGGTCGTGACCACATTCGATTCAGAATACTGCCGCCACGGTACATGCGAGAGGTCTGAGGCT
GGCGTATGTGTGTCAACTAGCGGTCGATGGGTTCTAAATAACGATTATTATCGTTCTCTGCCCGGCGTTT
TTTGTGGAGTGGACGCCGTTAACCTTTTGACCAACATGTTTACACCTCTCATTCAGCCCATTGGTGCACT
GGATATCTCCGCGAGTATTGTGGCTGGGGGAATAGTCGCCATTGTCGTAACCTGCTTGGCATACTATTTC
ATGCGTTTCAGGCGAGCTTTTGGCGAATACTCACATGTCGTGGCCTTCAATACTCTTCTGTTTCTGATGA
GCTTCACGGTACTCTGTCTGACCCCAGTATACAGTTTCCTACCTGGGGTGTATTCTGTGATCTACTTATA
CCTCACATTTTACCTGACCAATGACGTGTCCTTTCTGGCCCACATCCAATGGATGGTTATGTTCACGCCG
CTCGTGCCTTTCTGGATTACAATCGCTTATATAATCTGTATTAGCACGAAGCATTTCTATTGGTTCTTTT
CCAACTACTTAAAGCGGCGCGTCGTATTTAATGGGGTATCGTTTAGCACTTTTGAGGAAGCCGCGCTCTG
CACTTTCTTGCTTAATAAGGAGATGTATTTGAAATTAAGATCTGACGTTCTGCTTCCTTTAACACAGTAC
AACAGATACCTGGCGTTGTATAACAAATACAAATATTTCTCGGGAGCCATGGATACAACTTCCTATAGAG
AGGCTGCTTGTTGCCACCTTGCAAAGGCACTCAACGACTTCAGTAACAGCGGCAGTGATGTGCTTTATCA
GCCCCCTCAGACTTCAATAACATCCGCCGTCCTCCAAGAAAACCTTTACTTTCAGTCGCACCATCACCAT
CACCATTAAGGATCCGCAGGCCTCTGCTAGCTTGACTGACTGAGATACAGCGTACCTTCAGCTCACAGAC
ATGATAAGATACATTGATGAGTTTGGACAAACCACAACTAGAATGCAGTGAAAAAAATGCTTTATTTGTG
AAATTTGTGATGCTATTGCTTTATTTGTAACCATTATAAGCTGCAATAAACAAGTTAACAACAACAATTG
CATTCATTTTATGTTTCAGGTTCAGGGGGAGGTGTGGGAGGTTTTTTAAAGCAAGTAAAACCTCTACAAA
TGTGGTATTGGCCCATCTCTATCGGTATCGTAGCATAACCCCTTGGGGCCTCTAAACGGGTCTTGAGGGG
TTTTTTGTGCCCCTCGGGCCGGATTGCTATCTACCGGCATTGGCGCAGAAAAAAATGCCTGATGCGACGC
TGCGCGTCTTATACTCCCACATATGCCAGATTCAGCAACGGATACGGCTTCCCCAACTTGCCCACTTCCA
TACGTGTCCTCCTTACCAGAAATTTATCCTTAAGGTCGTCAGCTATCCTGCAGGCGATCTCTCGATTTCG
ATCAAGACATTCCTTTAATGGTCTTTTCTGGACACCACTAGGGGTCAGAAGTAGTTCATCAAACTTTCTT
CCCTCCCTAATCTCATTGGTTACCTTGGGCTATCGAAACTTAATTAACCAGTCAAGTCAGCTACTTGGCG
AGATCGACTTGTCTGGGTTTCGACTACGCTCAGAATTGCGTCAGTCAAGTTCGATCTGGTCCTTGCTATT
GCACCCGTTCTCCGATTACGAGTTTCATTTAAATCATGTGAGCAAAAGGCCAGCAAAAGGCCAGGAACCG
TAAAAAGGCCGCGTTGCTGGCGTTTTTCCATAGGCTCCGCCCCCCTGACGAGCATCACAAAAATCGACGC
TCAAGTCAGAGGTGGCGAAACCCGACAGGACTATAAAGATACCAGGCGTTTCCCCCTGGAAGCTCCCTCG
TGCGCTCTCCTGTTCCGACCCTGCCGCTTACCGGATACCTGTCCGCCTTTCTCCCTTCGGGAAGCGTGGC
GCTTTCTCATAGCTCACGCTGTAGGTATCTCAGTTCGGTGTAGGTCGTTCGCTCCAAGCTGGGCTGTGTG
CACGAACCCCCCGTTCAGCCCGACCGCTGCGCCTTATCCGGTAACTATCGTCTTGAGTCCAACCCGGTAA
GACACGACTTATCGCCACTGGCAGCAGCCACTGGTAACAGGATTAGCAGAGCGAGGTATGTAGGCGGTGC
TACAGAGTTCTTGAAGTGGTGGCCTAACTACGGCTACACTAGAAGAACAGTATTTGGTATCTGCGCTCTG
CTGAAGCCAGTTACCTTCGGAAAAAGAGTTGGTAGCTCTTGATCCGGCAAACAAACCACCGCTGGTAGCG
GTGGTTTTTTTGTTTGCAAGCAGCAGATTACGCGCAGAAAAAAAGGATCTCAAGAAGATCCTTTGATCTT
TTCTACGGGGTCTGACGCTCAGTGGAACGAAAACTCACGTTAAGGGATTTTGGTCATGAGATTATCAAAA
AGGATCTTCACCTAGATCCTTTTAAATTAAAAATGAAGTTTTAAATCAATCTAAAGTATATATGAGTAAA
CTTGGTCTGACAGTTACCAATGCTTAATCAGTGAGGCACCTATCTCAGCGATCTGTCTATTTCGTTCATC
CATAGTTGCATTTAAATTTCCGAACTCTCCAAGGCCCTCGTCGGAAAATCTTCAAACCTTTCGTCCGATC
CATCTTGCAGGCTACCTCTCGAACGAACTATCGCAAGTCTCTTGGCCGGCCTTGCGCCTTGGCTATTGCT
TGGCAGCGCCTATCGCCAGGTATTACTCCAATCCCGAATATCCGAGATCGGGATCACCCGAGAGAAGTTC
AACCTACATCCTCAATCCCGATCTATCCGAGATCCGAGGAATATCGAAATCGGGGCGCGCCTGGCCTCCG
CGCCGGGTTTTGGCGCCTCCCGCGGGCGCCCCCCTCGTCACGGCGAGCGCTGCCACGTCAGACGAAGGGC
GCAGGAGCGTCCTGATCCTTCCGCCCGGACGCTCAGGACAGCGGCCCGCTGCTCATAAGACTCGGCCTTA
GAACCCCAGTATCAGCAGAAGGACATTTTAGGACGGGACTTGGGTGACTCTAGGGCACTGGTTTTCTTTC
CAGAGAGCGGAACAGGCGAGGAAAAGTAGTCCCTTCTCGGCGATTCTGCGGAGGGATCTCCGTGGGGCGG
TGAACGCCGATGATTATATAAGGACGCGCCGGGTGTGGCACAGCTAGTTCCGTCGCAGCCGGGATTTGGG
TCGCGGTTCTTGTTTGTGGATCGCTGTGATCGTCACTTGGTGAGTAGCGGGCTGCTGGGCTGGCCGGGGC
TTTCGTGGCCGCCGGGCCGCTCGGTGGGACGGAAGCGTGTGGAGAGACCGCCAAGGGCTGTAGTCTGGGT
CCGCGAGCAAGGTTGCCCTGAACTGGGGGTTGGGGGGAGCGCAGCAAAATGGCGGCTGTTCCCGAGTCTT
GAATGGAAGACGCTTGTGAGGCGGGCTGTGAGGTCGTTGAAACAAGGTGGGGGGCATGGTGGGCGGCAAG
AACCCAAGGTCTTGAGCCCTTCGCTAATGCGGGAAAGCTCTTATTCGGGTGAGATGGGCTGGGCACCATC
TGGGGACCCTGACGTGAAGTTTGTCACTGACTGGAGAACTCGGTTTGTCGTCTGTTGCGGGGGCGGCAGT
TATGGCGGTGCCGTTGGGCAGTGCACCCGTACCTTTGGGAGCGCGCGCCCTCGTCGTGTCGTGACGTCAC
CCGTTCTGTTGGCTTATAATGCAGGGTGGGGCCACCTGCCGGTAGGTGTGCGGTAGGCTTTTCTCCGTCG
CAGGACGCAGGGTTCGGGCCTAGGGTAGGCTCTCCTGAATCGACAGGCGCCGGACCTCTGGTGAGGGGAG
GGATAAGTGAGGCGTCAGTTTCTTTGGTCGGTTTTATGTACCTATCTTCTTAAGTAGCTGAAGCTCCGGT
TTTGAACTATGCGCTCGGGGTTGGCGAGTGTGTTTTGTGAAGTTTTTTAGGCACCTTTTGAAATGTAATC
ATTTGGGTCAATATGTAATTTTCAGTGTTAGACTTGTAAATTGTCCGCTAAATTCTGGCCGTTTTTGGCT
TTTTTGTTAGACAACATGGGTAAAAAGCCTGAACTCACCGCGACGTCTGTCGAGAAGTTTCTGATCGAAA
AGTTCGACAGCGTCTCCGACCTGATGCAGCTCTCGGAGGGCGAAGAATCTCGTGCTTTCAGCTTCGATGT
AGGAGGGCGTGGATATGTCCTGCGGGTAAATAGCTGCGCCGATGGTTTCTACAAAGATCGTTATGTTTAT
CGGCACTTTGCATCCGCCGCGCTCCCGATTCCGGAAGTGCTTGACATTGGGGAGTTCAGCGAGAGCCTGA
CCTATTGCATCTCCCGCCGTGCACAGGGTGTCACGTTGCAAGACCTGCCTGAAACCGAACTGCCCGCTGT
TCTGCAGCCGGTCGCGGAGGCAATGGATGCCATCGCTGCCGCCGATCTTAGCCAGACGAGCGGGTTCGGC
CCATTCGGACCGCAAGGAATCGGTCAATACACTACATGGCGTGATTTCATATGCGCGATTGCTGATCCCC
ATGTGTATCACTGGCAAACTGTGATGGACGACACCGTCAGTGCGTCCGTCGCGCAGGCTCTCGATGAGCT
GATGCTTTGGGCCGAGGACTGCCCCGAAGTCCGGCACCTCGTGCACGCGGATTTCGGCTCCAACAATGTC
CTGACGGACAATGGCCGCATAACAGCGGTCATTGACTGGAGCGAGGCGATGTTCGGGGATTCCCAATACG
AGGTCGCCAACATCTTCTTCTGGAGGCCGTGGTTGGCTTGTATGGAGCAGCAGACGCGCTACTTCGAGCG
GAGGCATCCGGAGCTTGCAGGATCGCCCCGGCTCCGGGCGTATATGCTCCGCATTGGTCTTGACCAACTC
TATCAGAGCTTGGTTGACGGCAATTTCGATGATGCAGCTTGGGCGCAGGGTCGATGCGACGCAATCGTCC
GATCCGGAGCCGGGACTGTCGGGCGTACACAAATCGCCCGCAGAAGCGCCGCCGTCTGGACCGATGGCTG
TGTAGAAGTACTCGCCGATAGTGGAAACCGACGCCCCAGCACTCGTCCGAGGGCAAAGGAATAAGCTAGT
ATGTAAGCCTAGTCTTAGATAATAAAATCGCTATCCATCGAAGATGGATGTGTGTTGGTTTTTTGTGTGT
GTAACGCTAGGCGCGCCTGGTGTACCGAGAACGATCCTCTCAGTGCGAGTCTCGACGATCCATATCGTTG
CTTGGCAGTCAGCCAGTCGGAATCCAGCTTGGGACCCAGGAAGTCCAATCGTCAGATATTGTACTCAAGC
CTGGTCACGGCAGCGTACCGATCTGTTTAAACCTAGATATTGATAGTCTGATCGGTCAACGTATAATCGA
GTCCTAGCTTTTGCAAACATCTATCAAGAGACAGGATCAGCAGGAGGCTTTCGCATGAGTATTCAACATT
TCCGTGTCGCCCTTATTCCCTTTTTTGCGGCATTTTGCCTTCCTGTTTTTGCTCACCCAGAAACGCTGGT
GAAAGTAAAAGATGCTGAAGATCAGTTGGGTGCGCGAGTGGGTTACATCGAACTGGATCTCAACAGCGGT
AAGATCCTTGAGAGTTTTCGCCCCGAAGAACGCTTTCCAATGATGAGCACTTTTAAAGTTCTGCTATGTG
GCGCGGTATTATCCCGTATTGACGCCGGGCAAGAGCAACTCGGTCGCCGCATACACTATTCTCAGAATGA
CTTGGTTGAGTATTCACCAGTCACAGAAAAGCATCTTACGGATGGCATGACAGTAAGAGAATTATGCAGT
GCTGCCATAACCATGAGTGATAACACTGCGGCCAACTTACTTCTGACAACGATTGGAGGACCGAAGGAGC
TAACCGCTTTTTTGCACAACATGGGGGATCATGTAACTCGCCTTGATCGTTGGGAACCGGAGCTGAATGA
AGCCATACCAAACGACGAGCGTGACACCACGATGCCTGTAGCAATGGCAACAACCTTGCGTAAACTATTA
ACTGGCGAACTACTTACTCTAGCTTCCCGGCAACAGTTGATAGACTGGATGGAGGCGGATAAAGTTGCAG
GACCACTTCTGCGCTCGGCCCTTCCGGCTGGCTGGTTTATTGCTGATAAATCTGGAGCCGGTGAGCGTGG
GTCTCGCGGTATCATTGCAGCACTGGGGCCAGATGGTAAGCCCTCCCGTATCGTAGTTATCTACACGACG
GGGAGTCAGGCAACTATGGATGAACGAAATAGACAGATCGCTGAGATAGGTGCCTCACTGATTAAGCATT
GGTAACCGATTCTAGGTGCATTGGCGCAGAAAAAAATGCCTGATGCGACGCTGCGCGTCTTATACTCCCA
CATATGCCAGATTCAGCAACGGATACGGCTTCCCCAACTTGCCCACTTCCATACGTGTCCTCCTTACCAG
AAATTTATCCTTAAGATCGTTTAAACTCGACTCTGGCTCTATCGAATCTCCGTCGTTTCGAGCTTACGCG
AACAGCCGTGGCGCTCATTTGCTCGTCGGGCATCGAATCTCGTCAGCTATCGTCAGCTTACCTTTTTGGC
AGCGATCGCGGCTCCCGACATCTTGGACCATTAGCTCCACAGGTATCTTCTTCCCTCTAGTGGTCATAAC
AGCAGCTTCAGCTACCTCTCAATTCAAAAAACCCCTCAAGACCCGTTTAGAGGCCCCAAGGGGTTATGCT
ATCAATCGTTGCGTTACACACACAAAAAACCAACACACATCCATCTTCGATGGATAGCGATTTTATTATC
TAACTGCTGATCGAGTGTAGCCAGATCTAGTAATCAATTACGGGGTCATTAGTTCATAGCCCATATATGG
AGTTCCGCGTTACATAACTTACGGTAAATGGCCCGCCTGGCTGACCGCCCAACGACCCCCGCCCATTGAC
GTCAATAATGACGTATGTTCCCATAGTAACGCCAATAGGGACTTTCCATTGACGTCAATGGGTGGAGTAT
TTACGGTAAACTGCCCACTTGGCAGTACATCAAGTGTATCATATGCCAAGTACGCCCCCTATTGACGTCA
ATGACGGTAAATGGCCCGCCTGGCATTATGCCCAGTACATGACCTTATGGGACTTTCCTACTTGGCAGTA
CATCTACGTATTAGTCATCGCTATTACCATGCTGATGCGGTTTTGGCAGTACATCAATGGGCGTGGATAG
CGGTTTGACTCACGGGGATTTCCAAGTCTCCACCCCATTGACGTCAATGGGAGTTTGTTTTGGCACCAAA
ATCAACGGGACTTTCCAAAATGTCGTAACAACTCCGCCCCATTGACGCAAATGGGCGGTAGGCGTGTACG
GTGGGAGGTCTATATAAGCAGAGCTGGTTTAGTGAACCGTCAGATCAGATCTTTGTCGATCCTACCATCC
ACTCGACACACCCGCCAGCGGCCGC
Features (pLannotate 1.2.2; 20 found; start..end, strand, type, name):
      8..1507    +  CDS            R1A_SARS2 (fragment): Experimental evidence at protein level: Swiss-Prot protein existence level 1. [Non-structural protein 10]: Plays a pivotal role in viral transcription by stimulating both nsp14 3'-5' exoribonuclease and nsp16 2'-O-methyltransferase activities. Therefore plays an essential role in viral mRNAs cap methylation. From Severe acute respiratory syndrome coronavirus 2 (2019-nCoV) (SARS-CoV-2).
   1529..1546    +  CDS            6xHis: 6xHis affinity tag
   1615..1736    -  polyA_signal   SV40 poly(A) signal: SV40 polyadenylation signal
   1759..1828    -  CDS            large T antigen (fragment): large T antigen from SV40 (simian virus 40)
   1851..1897    +  terminator     T7 terminator: transcription terminator for bacteriophage T7 RNA polymerase
   1927..2063    +  terminator     rrnG terminator: transcription terminator from the E. coli ribosomal RNA rrnG operon (Albrechtsen et al., 1991)
   2108..2179    +  misc_feature   3' β-globin insulator: insulator downstream of the human β-globin locus (Farrell et al., 2002)
   2405..2993    -  rep_origin     ori: high-copy-number ColE1/pMB1/pBR322/pUC origin of replication
   3165..3229    -  CDS            bla(M) (fragment): β-lactamase lacking the signal sequence; bla(M); allows cytosolic expression of β-lactamase
   3493..4702    +  promoter       UbC promoter: human ubiquitin C promoter
   4712..5733    +  CDS            HygR (fragment): hygromycin B phosphotransferase confers resistance to hygromycin
   5761..5809    +  polyA_signal   poly(A) signal: synthetic polyadenylation signal
   6075..6935    +  CDS            AmpR: β-lactamase; bla; confers resistance to ampicillin, carbenicillin, and related antibiotics
   6948..7084    +  terminator     rrnG terminator: transcription terminator from the E. coli ribosomal RNA rrnG operon (Albrechtsen et al., 1991)
   7229..7300    +  misc_feature   5' β-globin insulator: insulator upstream of the human β-globin locus (Farrell et al., 2002)
   7305..7351    -  terminator     T7 terminator: transcription terminator for bacteriophage T7 RNA polymerase
   7369..7417    -  polyA_signal   poly(A) signal: synthetic polyadenylation signal
   7498..7801    +  enhancer       CMV enhancer: human cytomegalovirus immediate early enhancer
   7874..7891    -  promoter       CMV promoter (fragment): human cytomegalovirus (CMV) immediate early promoter
   7954..8005    +  promoter       CMVd2 promoter: truncated human cytomegalovirus (CMV) immediate early promoter that yields moderately reduced expression relative to the full-length promoter
