[The description below was written by a language model from this plasmid's Addgene catalogue record and pLannotate feature annotations shown in this document.]
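Description:
pGBW-m4133442 is a mammalian expression plasmid carrying the wild-type SARS-CoV-2 non-structural protein 4 (nsp4) coding region, a segment of the ORF1ab replicase polyprotein, in the pTwist_CMV_Hygro_6 backbone. The full sequence record is about 8.1 kb. In bacteria it is maintained through a high-copy ColE1/pUC-type origin and an AmpR β-lactamase gene conferring ampicillin resistance. For selection in mammalian cells it carries a hygromycin B phosphotransferase cassette driven by the human ubiquitin C promoter and closed by a synthetic poly(A) signal.

The roughly 1.5 kb insert sits immediately downstream of the CMV immediate-early enhancer and promoter elements, which wrap around the origin of the circular map. The annotation tool matched this open reading frame to a fragment of the SARS-CoV-2 replicase polyprotein 1a. The functional text attached to that hit refers to nsp10 and is generic to the polyprotein entry rather than to this insert, which the catalogue identifies as nsp4. The coding region is followed in frame by a backbone-encoded C-terminal tag, recorded as a TEV protease cleavage site plus a 6xHis tag. Only the 6xHis portion is annotated in the table. This tag allows affinity purification or detection, with optional removal. An SV40 poly(A) signal lies downstream of the tag.

The expression unit is flanked by β-globin insulator elements, along with T7 and rrnG terminators and an additional synthetic poly(A) signal, presumably to limit read-through and interference between cassettes. The plasmid is suited to transient or hygromycin-selected stable expression of tagged nsp4 in mammalian cells for studies of the viral protein.
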