Addgene plasmid #152803: pGBW-m4133442
Purpose: Mammalian expression plasmid for SARS-CoV-2 nsp4
Depositing lab: Ginkgo Bioworks & Benjie Chen. Depositing organization: Ginkgo Bioworks.
Backbone
  Vector backbone: pTwist_CMV_Hygro_6
  Backbone size w/o insert (bp): 6525
  Vector type: Mammalian Expression
  Selectable markers: Hygromycin
Growth in bacteria
  Bacterial resistance: Ampicillin, 100 μg/mL
  Growth temperature: 37°C
  Growth strain: DH5alpha
  Copy number: High Copy
Gene/Insert
  Gene/Insert name: SARS-CoV-2 nsp4
  Species: Severe acute respiratory syndrome coronavirus 2
  Insert size (bp): 1499
  Mutation: wt
  Entrez Gene: ORF1ab (a.k.a. GU280_gp01)
  Promoter: CMV
  Tag / fusion protein: Cleavable TEV;6xHis-003 (C terminal on backbone)
  Cloning method: Unknown
Resource information
  A portion of this plasmid was derived from a plasmid made by: GinkgoBioworks
Depositor comments: NCBI reference sequence: YP_009725300.1
How to cite: pGBW-m4133442 was a gift from Ginkgo Bioworks & Benjie Chen (Addgene plasmid # 152803 ; http://n2t.net/addgene:152803 ; RRID:Addgene_152803)
